Addgene plasmid #91083: pMOD_C2515
Purpose: Module C, Promoter: AtU6, Gene: Esp3I ccdb cassette for single gRNA spacer cloning (+ BaeI site for GT donor cloning), Terminator: Pol III
Depositing lab: Daniel Voytas. Depositing organization: University of Minnesota. Publication: A multi-purpose toolkit to enable advanced genome engineering in plants. Cermak T, Curtin SJ, Gil-Humanes J, Cegan R, Kono TJY, Konecna E, Belanto JJ, Starker CG, Mathre JW, Greenstein RL, Voytas DF. Plant Cell. 2017 May 18. pii: tpc.00922.2016. doi: 10.1105/tpc.16.00922. PubMed 28522548.
Backbone
  Vector backbone: pMOD_C0000
  Vector type: CRISPR
Growth in bacteria
  Bacterial resistance: Ampicillin, 100 μg/mL
  Growth temperature: 37°C
  Growth strain: ccdB Survival
  Copy number: High Copy
Gene/Insert
  Gene/Insert name: Esp3I ccdb cassette for single gRNA spacer cloning (+ BaeI site for GT donor cloning)
  Species: Synthetic
  Promoter: AtU6
  Cloning method: Gibson Cloning
  Sequencing primers: 5′ unknown
Terms and licenses: Academic/Nonprofit Terms; Industry Terms: Not Available to Industry
How to cite: pMOD_C2515 was a gift from Daniel Voytas (Addgene plasmid # 91083 ; http://n2t.net/addgene:91083 ; RRID:Addgene_91083)
