[The description below was written by a language model from this plasmid's Addgene catalogue record and pLannotate feature annotations shown in this document.]
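Description:
pMOD_C2515 is a small (about 3.3 kb) high-copy bacterial plasmid that serves as a "Module C" entry vector in a modular plant genome-engineering toolkit, built on the pMOD_C0000 backbone and classed as a CRISPR vector. It replicates in E. coli from a ColE1/pUC-type origin and is selected with ampicillin through the bla (AmpR) gene and its native promoter. Because it carries an intact ccdB toxin gene, it must be maintained in a ccdB-tolerant strain.

The payload is a single guide RNA expression unit designed for plants. An Arabidopsis U6 (AtU6) RNA polymerase III promoter sits upstream of an Esp3I-flanked ccdB cassette, followed by the Streptococcus pyogenes Cas9 gRNA scaffold and, according to the record, a Pol III terminator (not annotated separately in the feature table). Digestion with the type IIS enzyme Esp3I releases the ccdB cassette so that a user-defined spacer can be inserted directly between promoter and scaffold. Loss of the gyrase-poisoning CcdB toxin provides negative selection against uncut or parental plasmid when the product is transformed into a standard strain. The record also notes a BaeI site intended for cloning a gene-targeting (GT) donor template, allowing the guide and repair template to travel in the same module.

The automated annotation detects only a short piece of the AtU6 promoter. It also lists small fragments matching ccdA, an Arabidopsis LBD22 coding sequence and the PDK intron. These are probably flanking or incidental matches rather than functional elements. As a module, the plasmid is presumably meant to be combined with other toolkit modules into a final plant transformation vector, although the record does not describe the assembly details.
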