Features (pLannotate 1.2.2; 9 found; start..end, strand, type, name):
     80..668     +  rep_origin     ori: high-copy-number ColE1/pMB1/pBR322/pUC origin of replication
    880..933     +  CDS            LBD22 (fragment): LBD22_ARATH - Also known as ASL30. Experimental evidence at transcript level: Swiss-Prot protein existence level 2. From Arabidopsis thaliana (Mouse-ear cress).
   1252..1268    +  promoter       AtU6 promoter (fragment): consensus promoter from the three Arabidopsis U6 snRNA genes (Waibel and Filipowicz, 1990; Nekrasov et al., 2013)
   1334..1636    -  CDS            ccdB: CCDB_ECOLI - Also known as G, letB, letD. Experimental evidence at protein level: Swiss-Prot protein existence level 1. Toxic component of a type II toxin-antitoxin (TA) system, functioning in plasmid maintainence. Responsible for the post- segregational killing (PSK) of plasmid-free cells, also referred to as a plasmid addiction system. Half-life of over 2 hours. Cell killing by CcdB is accompanied by filamentation, defects in chromosome and plasmid segregation, defects in cell division, formation of anucleate cells, decreased DNA synthesis and plasmid loss. Interferes with the activity of DN
   1641..1799    -  CDS            ccdA (fragment): CCDA_ECO57 - Also known as H, letA. Experimental evidence at protein level: Swiss-Prot protein existence level 1. Antitoxin component of a type II toxin-antitoxin (TA) system which inhibits the post-segregational killing (PSK) of plasmid-free cells, also referred to as a plasmid addiction system. Binds to and blocks the activity of CcdB; will also remove bound CcdB protein from the CcdB-GyrA complex by forming a CcdA-CcdB complex, a process termed rejuvenation. Functions as a transcriptional corepressor for the ccdAB operon, repression also requires CcdB (By similarity). From Escherichia coli
   1890..1955    -  intron         PDK intron (fragment): pdk; modified pyruvate orthophosphate dikinase intron from Flaveria trinervia 3.0
   1963..2038    +  misc_RNA       gRNA scaffold: guide RNA scaffold for the Streptococcus pyogenes CRISPR/Cas9 system
   2179..2279    +  promoter       AmpR promoter: bla
   2280..3140    +  CDS            AmpR: β-lactamase; bla; confers resistance to ampicillin, carbenicillin, and related antibiotics
>Addgene plasmid #91083 | pMOD_C2515 | addgene full sequence | sequence record 182047 | Addgene NGS Result
GCCTTGACGGCAAAATCCCTTAACGTGAGTTTTCGTTCCACTGAGCGTCAGACCCCGTAGAAAAGATCAA
AGGATCTTCTTGAGATCCTTTTTTTCTGCGCGTAATCTGCTGCTTGCAAACAAAAAAACCACCGCTACCA
GCGGTGGTTTGTTTGCCGGATCAAGAGCTACTAACTCTTTTTCCGAAGGTAACTGGCTTCAGCAGAGCGC
AGATACCAAATACTGTTCTTCTAGTGTAGCCGTAGTTAGGCCACCACTTCAAGAACTCTGTAGCACCGCC
TACATACCTCGCTCTGCTAATCCTGTTACCAGTGGCTGCTGCCAGTGGCGATAAGTCGTGTCTTACCGGG
TTGGACTCAAGACGATAGTTACCGGATAAGGCGCAGCGGTCGGGCTGAACGGGGGGTTCGTGCTCACAGC
CCAGCTTGGAGCGAACGACCTACACCGAACTGAGATACCTACAGCGTGAGCTATGAGAAAGCGCCACGCT
TCCCGAAGGGAGAAAGGCGGACAGGTATCCGGTAAGCGGCAGGGTCGGAACAGGAGAGCGCACGAGGGAG
CTTCCAGGGGGAAACGCCTGGTATCTTTATAGTCCTGTCGGGTTTCGCCACCTCTGACTTGAGCGTCGAT
TTTTGTGATGCTCGTCAGGGGGGCGGAGCCTATGGAAAAACGCCAGCAACGCGGCCTTTTTACGGTTCCT
GGCCTTTTGCTGGCCTTTTGCTCACATGTTCTTTCCTGCGTTATCCCCTGATTCTGTGGATAACCGTATT
ACCGCCTTTGAGTGAGCTGATACCGCTCGCCGCAGCCGAACGACCGAGCGCAGCGAGTCAGTGAGCGAGG
AAGCGGAAGAGCGCCCACCTGCAACGCCGGCGCCATGGCTTCGTTGAACAACGGAAACTCGACTTGCCTT
CCGCACAATACATCATTTCTTCTTAGCTTTTTTTCTTCTTCTTCGTTCATACAGTTTTTTTTTGTTTATC
AGCTTACATTTTCTTGAACCGTAGCTTTCGTTTTCTTCTTTTTAACTTTCCATTCGGAGTTTTTGTATCT
TGTTTCATAGTTTGTCCCAGGATTAGAATGATTAGGCATCGAACCTTCAAGAATTTGATTGAATAAAACA
TCTTCATTCTTAAGATATGAAGATAATCTTCAAAAGGCCCCTGGGAATCTGAAAGAAGAGAAGCAGGCCC
ATTTATATGGGAAAGAACAATAGTATTTCTTATATAGGCCCATTTAAGTTGAAAACAATCTTCAAAAGTC
CCACATCGCTTAGATAAGAAAACGAAGCTGAGTTTATATACAGCTAGAGTCGAAGTAGTGATTGGAGACG
TTATATTCCCCAGAACATCAGGTTAATGGCGTTTTTGATGTCATTTTCGCGGTGGCTGAGATCAGCCACT
TCTTCCCCGATAACGGAAACCGGCACACTGGCCATATCGGTGGTCATCATGCGCCAGCTTTCATCCCCGA
TATGCACCACCGGGTAAAGTTCACGGGAGACTTTATCTGACAGCAGACGTGCACTGGCCAGGGGGATCAC
CATCCGTCGCCCGGGCGTGTCAATAATATCACTCTGTACATCCACAAACAGACGATAACGGCTCTCTCTT
TTATAGGTGTAAACCTTAAACTGCATTTCACCAGCCCCTGTTCTCGTCAGCAAAAGAGCCGTTCATTTCA
ATAAACCGGGCGACCTCAGCCATCCCTTCCTGATTTTCCGCTTTCCAGCGTTCGGCACGCAGACGACGGG
CTTCATTCTGCATGGTTGTGCTTACCAGACCGGAGATATTGACATCATATATGCCTTGAGCAACTGATAG
CTGTCGCTGTCAACTGTCACTGTAATACGCTGCTTCATAGCATACCTCCTTTTGACATACTTCGGGTATA
CATATCAGTATATATTCTTATACCGCAAAAATCAGCGCGCAAATACGCATACTGTTATCTGGCTTCGTCT
CTGTTTTAGAGCTAGAAATAGCAAGTTAAAATAAGGCTAGTCCGTTATCAACTTGAAAAAGTGGCACCGA
GTCGGTGCTTTTTTTCGCGCGTAGTCCTCGGTAATATCGCAGAACAAAAGTACCTGATATCGAGTGTACT
TCAAGTCACACCGGCGAGTGACTAGCAGGTGATGAAAAGCCTTAGGGTCAGGTGGCACTTTTCGGGGAAA
TGTGCGATGAACCCCTATTTGTTTATTTTTCTAAATACATTCAAATATGTATCCGCTAATGAGACAATAA
CCCTGATAAATGCTTCAATTATATTGAAAAAGGAAGAGTATGAGTATCCAACATTTCCGTGTCGCCCTTA
TTCCCTTTTTTGCGGCCTTCTGCCTTCCTGTTTTTGCTCACCCAGAAACGCTGGTGAAAGTAAAAGATGC
TGAAGATCAGTTGGGTGCCCGAGTGGGTTACATTGAACTGGATCTCAACAGCGGCAAAATCTTAGAGAGT
TTTCGCCCCGAAGAACGCTTCCCAATGATGAGCACTTTCAAAGTTCTGCTATGTGGCGCGGTGTTATCCC
GTATTGATGCTGGGCAAGAGCAACTCGGTCGCCGCATACACTATTCTCAGAATGACTTGGTTGAGTATTC
ACCAGTCACAGAAAAGCATCTTACGGATGGCATGACAGTAAGAGAATTATGTAGTGCTGCCATAACCATG
AGTGATAACACTGCGGCCAACTTACTTCTGACAACGATTGGAGGACCGAAGGAGCTAACCGCTTTTTTGC
ACAACATGGGGGATCATGTAACTCGCCTTGATCGTTGGGAACCGGAGCTGAATGAAGCCATACCAAACGA
CGAGCGTGACACCACGATGCCTGTAGCAATGGCAACAACTCTCCGCAAACTATTAACTGGCGAACTACTT
ACTCTTGCTTCACGCCAGCAACTCATTGACTGGATGGAGGCGGACAAAGTTGCAGGACCACTTCTGCGCT
CGGCACTTCCGGCTGGCTGGTTTATTGCTGATAAATCTGGAGCCGGTGAGCGTGGGTCTCGCGGTATCAT
TGCAGCACTGGGGCCAGATGGTAAGCCCTCCCGTATCGTAGTTATCTACACGACGGGGAGTCAGGCAACT
ATGGATGAACGAAATAGACAGATCGCTGAGATAGGTGCCTCACTGATTAAGCATTGGTAACTGTCAGACG
AAGGGAAATAAATAGTAGCCCGCCTGATGTGCGGGCTTTTTTTTGGTGGTGGTTACCAGTGTCGCTTAGC
TACCGTAGGTCCTCTTAGGCGGTCCGATTAGCGACATAGTCATCAAT
